>Addgene plasmid #78536 | pDECKO-mCherry MALAT1_Enhancer.1 | addgene full sequence | sequence record 161787 | Addgene NGS Result
CCCGGGTGCAAAGATGGATAAAGTTTTAAACAGAGAGGAATCTTTGCAGCTAATGGACCTTCTAGGTCTT
GAAAGGAGTGGGAATTGGCTCCGGTGCCCGTCAGTGGGCAGAGCGCACATCGCCCACAGTCCCCGAGAAG
TTGGGGGGAGGGGTCGGCAATTGATCCGGTGCCTAGAGAAGGTGGCGCGGGGTAAACTGGGAAAGTGATG
TCGTGTACTGGCTCCGCCTTTTTCCCGAGGGTGGGGGAGAACCGTATATAAGTGCAGTAGTCGCCGTGAA
CGTTCTTTTTCGCAACGGGTTTGCCGCCAGAACACAGGTAAGTGCCGTGTGTGGTTCCCGCGGGCCTGGC
CTCTTTACGGGTTATGGCCCTTGCGTGCCTTGAATTACTTCCACCTGGCTGCAGTACGTGATTCTTGATC
CCGAGCTTCGGGTTGGAAGTGGGTGGGAGAGTTCGAGGCCTTGCGCTTAAGGAGCCCCTTCGCCTCGTGC
TTGAGTTGAGGCCTGGCCTGGGCGCTGGGGCCGCCGCGTGCGAATCTGGTGGCACCTTCGCGCCTGTCTC
GCTGCTTTCGATAAGTCTCTAGCCATTTAAAATTTTTGATGACCTGCTGCGACGCTTTTTTTCTGGCAAG
ATAGTCTTGTAAATGCGGGCCAAGATCTGCACACTGGTATTTCGGTTTTTGGGGCCGCGGGCGGCGACGG
GGCCCGTGCGTCCCAGCGCACATGTTCGGCGAGGCGGGGCCTGCGAGCGCGGCCACCGAGAATCGGACGG
GGGTAGTCTCAAGCTGGCCGGCCTGCTCTGGTGCCTGGCCTCGCGCCGCCGTGTATCGCCCCGCCCTGGG
CGGCAAGGCTGGCCCGGTCGGCACCAGTTGCGTGAGCGGAAAGATGGCCGCTTCCCGGCCCTGCTGCAGG
GAGCTCAAAATGGAGGACGCGGCGCTCGGGAGAGCGGGCGGGTGAGTCACCCACACAAAGGAAAAGGGCC
TTTCCGTCCTCAGCCGTCGCTTCATGTGACTCCACGGAGTACCGGGCGCCGTCCAGGCACCTCGATTAGT
TCTCGAGCTTTTGGAGTACGTCGTCTTTAGGTTGGGGGGAGGGGTTTTATGCGATGGAGTTTCCCCACAC
TGAGTGGGTGGAGACTGAAGTTAGGCCAGCTTGGCACTTGATGTAATTCTCCTTGGAATTTGCCCTTTTT
GAGTTTGGATCTTGGTTCATTCTCAAGCCTCAGACAGTGGTTCAAAGTTTTTTTCTTCCATTTCAGGTGT
CGTGACGTACGGCCACCATGACCGAGTACAAGCCCACGGTGCGCCTCGCCACCCGCGACGACGTCCCCAG
GGCCGTACGCACCCTCGCCGCCGCGTTCGCCGACTACCCCGCCACGCGCCACACCGTCGATCCGGACCGC
CACATCGAGCGGGTCACCGAGCTGCAAGAACTCTTCCTCACGCGCGTCGGGCTCGACATCGGCAAGGTGT
GGGTCGCGGACGACGGCGCCGCCGTGGCGGTCTGGACCACGCCGGAGAGCGTCGAAGCGGGGGCGGTGTT
CGCCGAGATCGGCCCGCGCATGGCCGAGTTGAGCGGTTCCCGGCTGGCCGCGCAGCAACAGATGGAAGGC
CTCCTGGCGCCGCACCGGCCCAAGGAGCCCGCGTGGTTCCTGGCCACCGTCGGAGTCTCGCCCGACCACC
AGGGCAAGGGTCTGGGCAGCGCCGTCGTGCTCCCCGGAGTGGAGGCGGCCGAGCGCGCCGGGGTGCCCGC
CTTCCTGGAGACCTCCGCGCCCCGCAACCTCCCCTTCTACGAGCGGCTCGGCTTCACCGTCACCGCCGAC
GTCGAGGTGCCCGAAGGACCGCGCACCTGGTGCATGACCCGCAAGCCCGGTGCCGGATCGGGAGAGGGCA
GAGGAAGTCTGCTAACATGCGGTGACGTCGAGGAGAATCCTGGCCCACCGGTCGCCACCATGGTGAGCAA
GGGCGAGGAGGATAACATGGCCATCATCAAGGAGTTCATGCGCTTCAAGGTGCACATGGAGGGCTCCGTG
AACGGCCACGAGTTCGAGATCGAGGGCGAGGGCGAGGGCCGCCCCTACGAGGGCACCCAGACCGCCAAGC
TGAAGGTGACCAAGGGTGGCCCCCTGCCCTTCGCCTGGGACATCCTGTCCCCTCAGTTCATGTACGGCTC
CAAGGCCTACGTGAAGCACCCCGCCGACATCCCCGACTACTTGAAGCTGTCCTTCCCCGAGGGCTTCAAG
TGGGAGCGCGTGATGAACTTCGAGGACGGCGGCGTGGTGACCGTGACCCAGGACTCCTCCCTGCAGGACG
GCGAGTTCATCTACAAGGTGAAGCTGCGCGGCACCAACTTCCCCTCCGACGGCCCCGTAATGCAGAAGAA
GACCATGGGCTGGGAGGCCTCCTCCGAGCGGATGTACCCCGAGGACGGCGCCCTGAAGGGCGAGATCAAG
CAGAGGCTGAAGCTGAAGGACGGCGGCCACTACGACGCTGAGGTCAAGACCACCTACAAGGCCAAGAAGC
CCGTGCAGCTGCCCGGCGCCTACAACGTCAACATCAAGTTGGACATCACCTCCCACAACGAGGACTACAC
CATCGTGGAACAGTACGAACGCGCCGAGGGCCGCCACTCCACCGGCGGCATGGACGAGCTGTACAAGTAA
ACGCGTTAAGTCGACAATCAACCTCTGGATTACAAAATTTGTGAAAGATTGACTGGTATTCTTAACTATG
TTGCTCCTTTTACGCTATGTGGATACGCTGCTTTAATGCCTTTGTATCATGCTATTGCTTCCCGTATGGC
TTTCATTTTCTCCTCCTTGTATAAATCCTGGTTGCTGTCTCTTTATGAGGAGTTGTGGCCCGTTGTCAGG
CAACGTGGCGTGGTGTGCACTGTGTTTGCTGACGCAACCCCCACTGGTTGGGGCATTGCCACCACCTGTC
AGCTCCTTTCCGGGACTTTCGCTTTCCCCCTCCCTATTGCCACGGCGGAACTCATCGCCGCCTGCCTTGC
CCGCTGCTGGACAGGGGCTCGGCTGTTGGGCACTGACAATTCCGTGGTGTTGTCGGGGAAATCATCGTCC
TTTCCTTGGCTGCTCGCCTGTGTTGCCACCTGGATTCTGCGCGGGACGTCCTTCTGCTACGTCCCTTCGG
CCCTCAATCCAGCGGACCTTCCTTCCCGCGGCCTGCTGCCGGCTCTGCGGCCTCTTCCGCGTCTTCGCCT
TCGCCCTCAGACGAGTCGGATCTCCCTTTGGGCCGCCTCCCCGCGTCGACTTTAAGACCAATGACTTACA
AGGCAGCTGTAGATCTTAGCCACTTTTTAAAAGAAAAGGGGGGACTGGAAGGGCTAATTCACTCCCAACG
AAGACAAGATCTGCTTTTTGCTTGTACTGGGTCTCTCTGGTTAGACCAGATCTGAGCCTGGGAGCTCTCT
GGCTAACTAGGGAACCCACTGCTTAAGCCTCAATAAAGCTTGCCTTGAGTGCTTCAAGTAGTGTGTGCCC
GTCTGTTGTGTGACTCTGGTAACTAGAGATCCCTCAGACCCTTTTAGTCAGTGTGGAAAATCTCTAGCAG
TACGTATAGTAGTTCATGTCATCTTATTATTCAGTATTTATAACTTGCAAAGAAATGAATATCAGAGAGT
GAGAGGAACTTGTTTATTGCAGCTTATAATGGTTACAAATAAAGCAATAGCATCACAAATTTCACAAATA
AAGCATTTTTTTCACTGCATTCTAGTTGTGGTTTGTCCAAACTCATCAATGTATCTTATCATGTCTGGCT
CTAGCTATCCCGCCCCTAACTCCGCCCATCCCGCCCCTAACTCCGCCCAGTTCCGCCCATTCTCCGCCCC
ATGGCTGACTAATTTTTTTTATTTATGCAGAGGCCGAGGCCGCCTCGGCCTCTGAGCTATTCCAGAAGTA
GTGAGGAGGCTTTTTTGGAGGCCTAGGGACGTACCCAATTCGCCCTATAGTGAGTCGTATTACGCGCGCT
CACTGGCCGTCGTTTTACAACGTCGTGACTGGGAAAACCCTGGCGTTACCCAACTTAATCGCCTTGCAGC
ACATCCCCCTTTCGCCAGCTGGCGTAATAGCGAAGAGGCCCGCACCGATCGCCCTTCCCAACAGTTGCGC
AGCCTGAATGGCGAATGGG
[124 nt withheld, positions 4150-4273]
C
[91 nt withheld, positions 4275-4365]
A
[49 nt withheld, positions 4367-4415]
CCTTTGACGTTGGAGTCCACGTTCTTT
[37 nt withheld, positions 4443-4479]
ACCCTATCTCGGTCTATTCTTTTGATTTATAAGGGATTTTGCCGATTTCGGCCTATTGGTTAAAAAATGA
GCTGATTTAACAAAAATTTAACGCGAATTTTAACAAAATATTAACGCTTACAATTTAGGTGGCACTTTTC
GGGGAAATGTGCGCGGAACCCCTATTTGTTTATTTTTCTAAATACATTCAAATATGTATCCGCTCATGAG
ACAATAACCCTGATAAATGCTTCAATAATATTGAAAAAGGAAGAGTATGAGTATTCAACATTTCCGTGTC
GCCCTTATTCCCTTTTTTGCGGCATTTTGCCTTCCTGTTTTTGCTCACCCAGAAACGCTGGTGAAAGTAA
AAGATGCTGAAGATCAGTTGGGTGCACGAGTGGGTTACATCGAACTGGATCTCAACAGCGGTAAGATCCT
TGAGAGTTTTCGCCCCGAAGAACGTTTTCCAATGATGAGCACTTTTAAAGTTCTGCTATGTGGCGCGGTA
TTATCCCGTATTGACGCCGGGCAAGAGCAACTCGGTCGCCGCATACACTATTCTCAGAATGACTTGGTTG
AGTACTCACCAGTCACAGAAAAGCATCTTACGGATGGCATGACAGTAAGAGAATTATGCAGTGCTGCCAT
AACCATGAGTGATAACACTGCGGCCAACTTACTTCTGACAACGATCGGAGGACCGAAGGAGCTAACCGCT
TTTTTGCACAACATGGGGGATCATGTAACTCGCCTTGATCGTTGGGAACCGGAGCTGAATGAAGCCATAC
CAAACGACGAGCGTGACACCACGATGCCTGTAGCAATGGCAACAACGTTGCGCAAACTATTAACTGGCGA
ACTACTTACTCTAGCTTCCCGGCAACAATTAATAGACTGGATGGAGGCGGATAAAGTTGCAGGACCACTT
CTGCGCTCGGCCCTTCCGGCTGGCTGGTTTATTGCTGATAAATCTGGAGCCGGTGAGCGTGGGTCTCGCG
GTATCATTGCAGCACTGGGGCCAGATGGTAAGCCCTCCCGTATCGTAGTTATCTACACGACGGGGAGTCA
GGCAACTATGGATGAACGAAATAGACAGATCGCTGAGATAGGTGCCTCACTGATTAAGCATTGGTAACTG
TCAGACCAAGTTTACTCATATATACTTTAGATTGATTTAAAACTTCATTTTTAATTTAAAAGGATCTAGG
TGAAGATCCTTTTTGATAATCTCATGACCAAAATCCCTTAACGTGAGTTTTCGTTCCACTGAGCGTCAGA
CCCCGTAGAAAAGATCAAAGGATCTTCTTGAGATCCTTTTTTTCTGCGCGTAATCTGCTGCTTGCAAACA
AAAAAACCACCGCTACCAGCGGTGGTTTGTTTGCCGGATCAAGAGCTACCAACTCTTTTTCCGAAGGTAA
CTGGCTTCAGCAGAGCGCAGATACCAAATACTGTTCTTCTAGTGTAGCCGTAGTTAGGCCACCACTTCAA
GAACTCTGTAGCACCGCCTACATACCTCGCTCTGCTAATCCTGTTACCAGTGGCTGCTGCCAGTGGCGAT
AAGTCGTGTCTTACCGGGTTGGACTCAAGACGATAGTTACCGGATAAGGCGCAGCGGTCGGGCTGAACGG
GGGGTTCGTGCACACAGCCCAGCTTGGAGCGAACGACCTACACCGAACTGAGATACCTACAGCGTGAGCT
ATGAGAAAGCGCCACGCTTCCCGAAGGGAGAAAGGCGGACAGGTATCCGGTAAGCGGCAGGGTCGGAACA
GGAGAGCGCACGAGGGAGCTTCCAGGGGGAAACGCCTGGTATCTTTATAGTCCTGTCGGGTTTCGCCACC
TCTGACTTGAGCGTCGATTTTTGTGATGCTCGTCAGGGGGGCGGAGCCTATGGAAAAACGCCAGCAACGC
GGCCTTTTTACGGTTCCTGGCCTTTTGCTGGCCTTTTGCTCACATGTTCTTTCCTGCGTTATCCCCTGAT
TCTGTGGATAACCGTATTACCGCCTTTGAGTGAGCTGATACCGCTCGCCGCAGCCGAACGACCGAGCGCA
GCGAGTCAGTGAGCGAGGAAGCGGAAGAGCGCCCAATACGCAAACCGCCTCTCCCCGCGCGTTGGCCGAT
TCATTAATGCAGCTGGCACGACAGGTTTCCCGACTGGAAAGCGGGCAGTGAGCGCAACGCAATTAATGTG
AGTTAGCTCACTCATTAGGCACCCCAGGCTTTACACTTTATGCTTCCGGCTCGTATGTTGTGTGGAATTG
TGAGCGGATAACAATTTCACACAGGAAACAGCTATGACCATGATTACGCCAAGCGCGCAATTAACCCTCA
CTAAAGGGAACAAAAGCTGGAGCTGCAAGCTTAATGTAGTCTTATGCAATACTCTTGTAGTCTTGCAACA
TGGTAACGATGAGTTAGCAACATGCCTTACAAGGAGAGAAAAAGCACCGTGCATGCCGATTGGTGGAAGT
AAGGTGGTACGATCGTGCCTTATTAGGAAGGCAACAGACGGGTCTGACATGGATTGGACGAACCACTGAA
TTGCCGCATTGCAGAGATATTGTATTTAAGTGCCTAGCTCGATACATAAACGGGTCTCTCTGGTTAGACC
AGATCTGAGCCTGGGAGCTCTCTGGCTAACTAGGGAACCCACTGCTTAAGCCTCAATAAAGCTTGCCTTG
AGTGCTTCAAGTAGTGTGTGCCCGTCTGTTGTGTGACTCTGGTAACTAGAGATCCCTCAGACCCTTTTAG
TCAGTGTGGAAAATCTCTAGCAGTGGCGCCCGAACAGGGACTTGAAAGCGAAAGGGAAACCAGAGGAGCT
CTCTCGACGCAGGACTCGGCTTGCTGAAGCGCGCACGGCAAGAGGCGAGGGGCGGCGACTGGTGAGTACG
CCAAAAATTTTGACTAGCGGAGGCTAGAAGGAGAGAGATGGGTGCGAGAGCGTCAGTATTAAGCGGGGGA
GAATTAGATCGCGATGGGAAAAAATTCGGTTAAGGCCAGGGGGAAAGAAAAAATATAAATTAAAACATAT
AGTATGGGCAAGCAGGGAGCTAGAACGATTCGCAGTTAATCCTGGCCTGTTAGAAACATCAGAAGGCTGT
AGACAAATACTGGGACAGCTACAACCATCCCTTCAGACAGGATCAGAAGAACTTAGATCATTATATAATA
CAGTAGCAACCCTCTATTGTGTGCATCAAAGGATAGAGATAAAAGACACCAAGGAAGCTTTAGACAAGAT
AGAGGAAGAGCAAAACAAAAGTAAGACCACCGCACAGCAAGCGGCCGCTGATCTTCAGACCTGGAGGAGG
AGATATGAGGGACAATTGGAGAAGTGAATTATATAAATATAAAGTAGTAAAAATTGAACCATTAGGAGTA
GCACCCACCAAGGCAAAGAGAAGAGTGGTGCAGAGAGAAAAAAGAGCAGTGGGAATAGGAGCTTTGTTCC
TTGGGTTCTTGGGAGCAGCAGGAAGCACTATGGGCGCAGCGTCAATGACGCTGACGGTACAGGCCAGACA
ATTATTGTCTGGTATAGTGCAGCAGCAGAACAATTTGCTGAGGGCTATTGAGGCGCAACAGCATCTGTTG
CAACTCACAGTCTGGGGCATCAAGCAGCTCCAGGCAAGAATCCTGGCTGTGGAAAGATACCTAAAGGATC
AACAGCTCCTGGGGATTTGGGGTTGCTCTGGAAAACTCATTTGCACCACTGCTGTGCCTTGGAATGCTAG
TTGGAGTAATAAATCTCTGGAACAGATTTGGAATCACACGACCTGGATGGAGTGGGACAGAGAAATTAAC
AATTACACAAGCTTAATACACTCCTTAATTGAAGAATCGCAAAACCAGCAAGAAAAGAATGAACAAGAAT
TATTGGAATTAGATAAATGGGCAAGTTTGTGGAATTGGTTTAACATAACAAATTGGCTGTGGTATATAAA
ATTATTCATAATGATAGTAGGAGGCTTGGTAGGTTTAAGAATAGTTTTTGCTGTACTTTCTATAGTGAAT
AGAGTTAGGCAGGGATATTCACCATTATCGTTTCAGACCCACCTCCCAACCCCGAGGGGACCCAGAGAGG
GCCTATTTCCCATGATTCCTTCATATTTGCATATACGATACAAGGCTGTTAGAGAGATAATTAGAATTAA
TTTGACTGTAAACACAAAGATATTAGTACAAAATACGTGACGTAGAAAGTAATAATTTCTTGGGTAGTTT
GCAGTTTTAAAATTATGTTTTAAAATGGACTATCATATGCTTACCGTAACTTGAAAGTATTTCGATTTCT
TGGCTTTATATATCTTGTGGAAAGGACGAAACACCGGTTGGTCAAGTAAAGACACGGTTTTAGAGCTAGA
AATAGCAAGTTAAAATAAGGCTAGTCCGTTATCAACTTGAAAAAGTGGCACCGAGTCGGTGCTTTTTTGA
ACGCTGACGTCATCAACCCGCTCCAAGGAATCGCGGGCCCAGTGTCACTAGGCGGGAACACCCAGCGCGC
GTGCGCCCTGGCAGGAAGATGGCTGTGAGGGACAGGGGAGTGGCGCCCTGCAATATTTGCATGTCGCTAT
GTGTTCTGGGAAATCACCATAAACGTGAAATGTCTTTGGATTTGGGAGTCTTATAAGTTCTGTATGAGAC
CACTCTTTCCCAGTTCTGCCTCAGCTCAGGAGTTTTAGAGCTAGAAATAGCAAGTTAAAATAAGGCTAGT
CCGTTATCAACTTGAAAAAGTGGCACCGAGTCGGTGCTTTTTTAAGCTTGGCGTAACTAGATCTTGAGAC
AAATGGCAGTATTCATCCACAATTTTAAAAGAAAAGGGGGGATTGGGGGGTACAGTGCAGGGGAAAGAAT
AGTAGACATAATAGCAACAGACATACAAACTAAAGAATTACAAAAACAAATTACAAAAATTCAAAATTTT
CGGGTTTATTACAGGGACAGCAGAGATCCACTTTGGCGCCGGCTCGAGGGGG
Features (pLannotate 1.2.2; 32 found; start..end, strand, type, name):
     14..80      +  CDS            small t antigen (fragment): SV40 (simian virus 40) small t antigen
    106..317     +  promoter       EF-1α core promoter: core promoter for human elongation factor EF-1α
    318..1256    +  intron         EF-1α intron A: intron upstream of the start codon of human EF-1α
   1278..1874    +  CDS            PuroR (fragment): puromycin N-acetyltransferase; pac from Streptomyces; confers resistance to puromycin
   1950..2657    +  CDS            mCherry: mCherry is a basic (constitutively fluorescent) red fluorescent protein published in 2004, derived from Discosoma sp.. It is reported to be a very rapidly-maturing monomer with low acid sensitivity.
   2676..3264    +  misc_feature   WPRE: woodchuck hepatitis virus posttranscriptional regulatory element
   3315..3334    +  misc_feature   cPPT/CTS (fragment): central polypurine tract and central termination sequence of HIV-1
   3336..3569    +  LTR            3' LTR (ΔU3): self-inactivating 3' long terminal repeat (LTR) from HIV-1
   3647..3768    +  polyA_signal   SV40 poly(A) signal: SV40 polyadenylation signal
   3808..3943    +  rep_origin     SV40 ori: SV40 origin of replication
   3964..3982    -  promoter       T7 promoter: promoter for bacteriophage T7 RNA polymerase
   3990..4145    +  CDS            lacZα (fragment): LacZα fragment of β-galactosidase; lacZ fragment
   4150..4578    +  rep_origin     f1 ori (sequence partly withheld): f1 bacteriophage origin of replication; arrow indicates direction of (+) strand synthesis
   4631..4735    +  promoter       AmpR promoter: bla
   4736..5596    +  CDS            AmpR: β-lactamase; bla; confers resistance to ampicillin, carbenicillin, and related antibiotics
   5767..6355    +  rep_origin     ori: high-copy-number ColE1/pMB1/pBR322/pUC origin of replication
   6538..6630    +  CDS            lacI (fragment): lac repressor; lacI; The lac repressor binds to the lac operator to inhibit transcription in E. coli. This inhibition can be relieved by adding lactose or isopropyl-β-D-thiogalactopyranoside (IPTG).
   6643..6664    +  protein_bind   CAP binding site: CAP binding activates transcription in the presence of cAMP. E. coli catabolite activator protein
   6679..6709    +  promoter       lac promoter: promoter for the E. coli lac operon
   6717..6733    +  protein_bind   lac operator: The lac repressor binds to the lac operator to inhibit transcription in E. coli. This inhibition can be relieved by adding lactose or isopropyl-β-D-thiogalactopyranoside (IPTG). lac repressor encoded by lacI
   6778..6796    +  promoter       T3 promoter: promoter for bacteriophage T3 RNA polymerase
   6824..7050    +  promoter       RSV promoter: Rous sarcoma virus enhancer/promoter
   7051..7231    +  LTR            5' LTR (truncated): truncated 5' long terminal repeat (LTR) from HIV-1
   7278..7403    +  misc_feature   HIV-1 Ψ: packaging signal of human immunodeficiency virus type 1
   7387..7750    +  CDS            HIV-1 gag (fragment): gag protein from human immunodeficiency virus 1; gag
   7896..8129    +  misc_feature   RRE: The Rev response element (RRE) of HIV-1 allows for Rev-dependent mRNA export from the nucleus to the cytoplasm.
   8506..8532    +  CDS            Rev (fragment): human immunodeficiency virus 1 (HIV-1) Rev protein; rev; enhances nuclear export of unspliced and incompletely spliced viral mRNAs
   8536..8776    +  promoter       U6 promoter: RNA polymerase III promoter for human U6 snRNA
   8806..8881    +  misc_RNA       gRNA scaffold: guide RNA scaffold for the Streptococcus pyogenes CRISPR/Cas9 system
   8888..9102    +  promoter       H1 promoter: human H1 RNA promoter
   9131..9206    +  misc_RNA       gRNA scaffold: guide RNA scaffold for the Streptococcus pyogenes CRISPR/Cas9 system
   9262..9379    +  misc_feature   cPPT/CTS: central polypurine tract and central termination sequence of HIV-1
