[The description below was written by a language model from this plasmid's Addgene catalogue record and pLannotate feature annotations shown in this document.]
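Description:
pDECKO-mCherry MALAT1_Enhancer.1 is a third-generation-style, self-inactivating lentiviral plasmid of about 9.4 kb, built on the pDECKO_mCherry backbone, that delivers a pair of CRISPR guide RNAs to mammalian cells. It is maintained in E. coli through a high-copy ColE1/pUC origin and an ampicillin resistance gene. The backbone also carries an f1 origin, an SV40 origin and poly(A) signal, and remnants of a lac/T7/T3 cloning region. The viral portion comprises an RSV promoter fused to a truncated HIV-1 5' LTR, the Ψ packaging signal with a gag fragment, the RRE, a cPPT/CTS, a WPRE and a ΔU3 3' LTR. Packaging and envelope functions therefore have to be supplied in trans, and the integrated provirus lacks LTR promoter activity.

The payload, inserted by Gibson cloning, is a dual guide cassette. A human U6 promoter drives the first guide joined to an S. pyogenes Cas9 scaffold, followed by a human H1 promoter driving the second guide with its own scaffold. The use of two different Pol III promoters lets both guides be expressed from one vector. The guides are described as targeting the human "MALAT1_Enhancer.1" region, and the associated publication concerns paired-guide design for genomic deletion, so the intended outcome is most likely excision of the segment between the two cut sites. No Cas9 coding sequence is annotated, so the nuclease must come from another source. Downstream, an EF-1α core promoter with intron A drives puromycin N-acetyltransferase followed by mCherry, which allows drug selection and fluorescent tracking of transduced cells. The linker between these two coding sequences is not annotated. The record labels the construct simply as an experimental plasmid.
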