Addgene plasmid #78536: pDECKO-mCherry MALAT1_Enhancer.1
Purpose: Experimental plasmid
Depositing lab: Roderic Guigo & Rory Johnson. Depositing organization: Centre for Genomic Regulation (CRG). Publication: Scalable Design of Paired CRISPR Guide RNAs for Genomic Deletion. Pulido-Quetglas C, Aparicio-Prat E, Arnan C, Polidori T, Hermoso T, Palumbo E, Ponomarenko J, Guigo R, Johnson R. PLoS Comput Biol. 2017 Mar 2;13(3):e1005341. doi: 10.1371/journal.pcbi.1005341. eCollection 2017 Mar. PCOMPBIOL-D-16-01254 PubMed 28253259.
Backbone
  Vector backbone: pDECKO_mCherry
  Total vector size (bp): 9430
  Vector type: Mammalian Expression, Lentiviral
  Selectable markers: Puromycin
Growth in bacteria
  Bacterial resistance: Ampicillin, 100 μg/mL
  Growth temperature: 37°C
  Growth strain: NEB Stable
  Copy number: High Copy
Gene/Insert
  Gene/Insert name: gRNA1+scaffold+H1promoter+gRNA2
  gRNA/shRNA sequence: 2 guide RNAs against MALAT1_Enhancer.1
  Species: H. sapiens (human)
  Promoter: U6 promoter
  Cloning method: Gibson Cloning
  Sequencing primers: 5′ GTACAAAATACGTGACGTAG; 3′ ATGTCTACTATTCTTTCCCC
Terms and licenses: Academic/Nonprofit Terms; Industry Terms: Not Available to Industry
Depositor comments: Experimental plasmid.
How to cite: pDECKO-mCherry MALAT1_Enhancer.1 was a gift from Roderic Guigo & Rory Johnson (Addgene plasmid # 78536 ; http://n2t.net/addgene:78536 ; RRID:Addgene_78536)
