>Addgene plasmid #78536 | pDECKO-mCherry MALAT1_Enhancer.1 | addgene partial sequence | sequence record 158768 | WPRE-R 5'-CATAGCGTAAAAGGAGCAACA-3'
GTCAATCTTTCACAAATTTTGTAATCCAGAGGTTGATTGTCGACTTAACGCGTTTACTTGTACAGCTCGT
CCATGCCGCCGGTGGAGTGGCGGCCCTCGGCGCGTTCGTACTGTTCCACGATGGTGTAGTCCTCGTTGTG
GGAGGTGATGTCCAACTTGATGTTGACGTTGTAGGCGCCGGGCAGCTGCACGGGCTTCTTGGCCTTGTAG
GTGGTCTTGACCTCAGCGTCGTAGTGGCCGCCGTCCTTCAGCTTCAGCCTCTGCTTGATCTCGCCCTTCA
GGGCGCCGTCCTCGGGGTACATCCGCTCGGAGGAGGCCTCCCAGCCCATGGTCTTCTTCTGCATTACGGG
GCCGTCGGAGGGGAAGTTGGTGCCGCGCAGCTTCACCTTGTAGATGAACTCGCCGTCCTGCAGGGAGGAG
TCCTGGGTCACGGTCACCACGCCGCCGTCCTCGAAGTTCATCACGCGCTCCCACTTGAAGCCCTCGGGGA
AGGACAGCTTCAAGTAGTCGGGGATGTCGGCGGGGTGCTTCACGTAGGCCTTGGAGCCGTACATGAACTG
AGGGGACAGGATGTCCCAGGCGAAGGGCAGGGGGCCACCCTTGGTCACCTTCAGCTTGGCGGTCTGGGTG
CCCTCGTAGGGGCGGCCCTCGCCCTCGCCCTCGATCTCGAACTCGTGGCCGTTCACGGAGCCCTCCATGT
GCACCTTGAAGCGCATGAACTCCTTGATGATGGCCATGTTATCCTCCTCGCCCTTGCTCACCATGGTGGC
GACCGGTGGGCCAGGATTCTCCTCGACGTCACCGCATGTTAGCAGACTTCCTCTGCCCTCTCCCGATCCG
GCACCGGGCTTGCGGGTCATGCACCAGGTGCGCGGTCCTTCGGGCACCTCGACGTCGGCGGTGACGGTGA
AGCCGAGCCGCTCGTAGAAGGGGAGGTTGCGGG
