>Addgene plasmid #78536 | pDECKO-mCherry MALAT1_Enhancer.1 | addgene partial sequence | sequence record 158770 | pCDF1-R2 5'-CCA ACT TCT CGG GGA CTG T-3'
TGACGGGCACCGGAGCCAATTCCCACTCCTTTCAAGACCTAGAAGGTCCATTAGCTGCAAAGATTCCTCT
CTGTTTAAAACTTTATCCATCTTTGCACCCGGGCCCCCTCGAGCCGGCGCCAAAGTGGATCTCTGCTGTC
CCTGTAATAAACCCGAAAATTTTGAATTTTTGTAATTTGTTTTTGTAATTCTTTAGTTTGTATGTCTGTT
GCTATTATGTCTACTATTCTTTCCCCTGCACTGTACCCCCCAATCCCCCCTTTTCTTTTAAAATTGTGGA
TGAATACTGCCATTTGTCTCAAGATCTAGTTACGCCAAGCTTAAAAAAGCACCGACTCGGTGCCACTTTT
TCAAGTTGATAACGGACTAGCCTTATTTTAACTTGCTATTTCTAGCTCTAAAACTCCTGAGCTGAGGCAG
AACTGGGAAAGAGTGGTCTCATACAGAACTTATAAGACTCCCAAATCCAAAGACATTTCACGTTTATGGT
GATTTCCCAGAACACATAGCGACATGCAAATATTGCAGGGCGCCACTCCCCTGTCCCTCACAGCCATCTT
CCTGCCAGGGCGCACGCGCGCTGGGTGTTCCCGCCTAGTGACACTGGGCCCGCGATTCCTTGGAGCGGGT
TGATGACGTCAGCGTTCAAAAAAGCACCGACTCGGTGCCACTTTTTCAAGTTGATAACGGACTAGCCTTA
TTTTAACTTGCTATTTCTAGCTCTAAAACCGTGTCTTTACTTGACCAACCGGTGTTTCGTCCTTTCCACA
AGATATATAAAGCCAAGAAATCGAAATACTTTCAAGTTACGGTAAGCATATGATAGTCCATTTTAAAACA
TAATTTTAAAACTGCAAACTACCCAAGAAATTATTACTTTCTACGTCACGTATTTTGTACTAATATCTTT
GTGTTTACAGTCAAATTAATTCTAATTATCTCTCTAACAGCCTTGTATCGTATATGCAAATATGAAGGAA
TCATGGGAAATAGGCCCTCTCTGGGTCCC
